Addgene plasmid #168396: pTL336
Purpose: pGBKT7 yeast two-hybrid plasmid
Depositing lab: Sophien Kamoun. Depositing organization: Sainsbury Laboratory, Norwich. Publication: A single amino acid polymorphism in a conserved effector of the multihost blast fungus pathogen expands host-target binding spectrum. Bentham AR, Petit-Houdenot Y, Win J, Chuma I, Terauchi R, Banfield MJ, Kamoun S, Langner T. PLoS Pathog. 2021 Nov 10;17(11):e1009957. doi: 10.1371/journal.ppat.1009957. eCollection 2021 Nov. PubMed 34758051.
Backbone
  Vector backbone: pGBKT7
  Vector type: Yeast Expression
Growth in bacteria
  Bacterial resistance: Kanamycin, 50 μg/mL
  Growth temperature: 37°C
  Growth strain: DH5alpha
  Copy number: High Copy
Gene/Insert
  Gene/Insert name: OsaHIP34
  Species: Oryza sativa
  Cloning method: Unknown
Terms and licenses: Academic/Nonprofit Terms; Industry Terms: Not Available to Industry
How to cite: pTL336 was a gift from Sophien Kamoun (Addgene plasmid # 168396 ; http://n2t.net/addgene:168396 ; RRID:Addgene_168396)
