[The description below was written by a language model from this plasmid's Addgene catalogue record and pLannotate feature annotations shown in this document.]
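Description:
pTL336 is a yeast two-hybrid "bait" plasmid built on the pGBKT7 backbone and carrying OsaHIP34 from rice (Oryza sativa) as its insert. It is an E. coli–yeast shuttle vector. In bacteria it replicates from a high-copy ColE1/pUC-type origin and is selected with kanamycin through the Tn5 aminoglycoside phosphotransferase gene (NeoR/KanR), which is driven by an AmpR promoter. In Saccharomyces cerevisiae it is maintained episomally by the 2μ origin and selected through the TRP1 auxotrophic marker, which restores tryptophan prototrophy in trp1 hosts. An f1 origin is also present, along with small vestigial fragments of lacZα, lacI, rop, bom and ble that have no evident function here.

The expression cassette consists of the yeast ADH1 promoter driving the GAL4 DNA-binding domain, followed by a T7 promoter, the cloning region, a T7 terminator and the ADH1 terminator. The automated annotation does not label the insert. However, the unannotated stretch between the T7 promoter and the T7 terminator is where OsaHIP34 would be expected to sit, presumably fused in frame to the GAL4 DNA-binding domain; the cloning method and exact fusion junctions are not recorded. In a two-hybrid assay, such a fusion is co-expressed with a partner fused to a GAL4 activation domain, and a physical interaction reconstitutes a transcription factor that switches on reporter genes. The T7 promoter additionally allows in vitro transcription of the insert. The associated study concerns how a conserved blast fungus effector binds its host targets, which suggests this plasmid was used to test binding between such an effector and this rice protein.
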