Features (pLannotate 1.2.2; 23 found; start..end, strand, type, name):
     30..734     +  promoter       ADH1 promoter: S. cerevisiae ADH1; promoter for alcohol dehydrogenase 1
    762..1202    +  CDS            GAL4 DNA binding domain: DNA binding domain of the GAL4 transcriptional activator; Saccharomyces cerevisiae GAL4 (truncated)
   1213..1231    +  promoter       T7 promoter: promoter for bacteriophage T7 RNA polymerase
   1607..1654    +  terminator     T7 terminator: transcription terminator for bacteriophage T7 RNA polymerase
   1681..1868    +  terminator     ADH1 terminator: S. cerevisiae ADH1; transcription terminator for the S. cerevisiae alcohol dehydrogenase 1 (ADH1) gene
   1916..1932    -  protein_bind   lac operator: The lac repressor binds to the lac operator to inhibit transcription in E. coli. This inhibition can be relieved by adding lactose or isopropyl-β-D-thiogalactopyranoside (IPTG). lac repressor encoded by lacI
   1940..1970    -  promoter       lac promoter: promoter for the E. coli lac operon
   1985..2006    -  protein_bind   CAP binding site: CAP binding activates transcription in the presence of cAMP. E. coli catabolite activator protein
   2019..2111    -  CDS            lacI (fragment): lac repressor; lacI; The lac repressor binds to the lac operator to inhibit transcription in E. coli. This inhibition can be relieved by adding lactose or isopropyl-β-D-thiogalactopyranoside (IPTG).
   2294..2882    -  rep_origin     ori: high-copy-number ColE1/pMB1/pBR322/pUC origin of replication
   3104..3120    +  polyA_signal   bGH poly(A) signal (fragment): bovine growth hormone polyadenylation signal
   3211..3258    -  polyA_signal   HSV TK poly(A) signal: herpes simplex virus thymidine kinase polyadenylation signal (Cole and Stacy, 1985)
   3317..3469    -  CDS            ble (fragment): BLE_KLEPN - Experimental evidence at protein level: Swiss-Prot protein existence level 1. Binding protein with a strong affinity to the bleomycin family of antibiotics. Binds to CL990; an antimitotic-antibiotic compound. From Klebsiella pneumoniae.
   3490..4284    -  CDS            NeoR/KanR: aminoglycoside phosphotransferase from Tn5; aph(3')-II (or nptII); confers resistance to neomycin, kanamycin, and G418 (Geneticin®)
   4285..4389    -  promoter       AmpR promoter: bla
   4416..5758    -  rep_origin     2μ ori: yeast 2μ plasmid origin of replication
   5826..5861    +  CDS            rop (fragment): Rop protein, which maintains plasmids at low copy number; rop
   5963..6012    +  misc_feature   bom (fragment): basis of mobility region from pBR322
   6151..6298    +  promoter       TRP1 promoter: S. cerevisiae TRP1
   6299..6973    +  CDS            TRP1: phosphoribosylanthranilate isomerase, required for tryptophan biosynthesis; S. cerevisiae TRP1; yeast auxotrophic marker
   7024..7075    +  misc_feature   bom (fragment): basis of mobility region from pBR322
   7103..7531    -  rep_origin     f1 ori (sequence partly withheld): f1 bacteriophage origin of replication; arrow indicates direction of (+) strand synthesis
   7535..29      -  CDS            lacZα (fragment) (across the origin): LacZα fragment of β-galactosidase; lacZ fragment
>Addgene plasmid #168396 | pTL336 | addgene full sequence | sequence record 349792 | Addgene NGS Result
CGGTGCGGGCCTCTTCGCTATTACGCCAGATCCTTTTGTTGTTTCCGGGTGTACAATATGGACTTCCTCT
TTTCTGGCAACCAAACCCATACATCGGGATTCCTATAATACCTTCGTTGGTCTCCCTAACATGTAGGTGG
CGGAGGGGAGATATACAATAGAACAGATACCAGACAAGACATAATGGGCTAAACAAGACTACACCAATTA
CACTGCCTCATTGATGGTGGTACATAACGAACTAATACTGTAGCCCTAGACTTGATAGCCATCATCATAT
CGAAGTTTCACTACCCTTTTTCCATTTGCCATCTATTGAAGTAATAATAGGCGCATGCAACTTCTTTTCT
TTTTTTTTCTTTTCTCTCTCCCCCGTTGTTGTCTCACCATATCCGCAATGACAAAAAAATGATGGAAGAC
ACTAAAGGAAAAAATTAACGACAAAGACAGCACCAACAGATGTCGTTGTTCCAGAGCTGATGAGGGGTAT
CTCGAAGCACACGAAACTTTTTCCTTCCTTCATTCACGCACACTACTCTCTAATGAGCAACGGTATACGG
CCTTCCTTCCAGTTACTTGAATTTGAAATAAAAAAAAGTTTGCTGTCTTGCTATCAAGTATAAATAGACC
TGCAATTATTAATCTTTTGTTTCCTCGTCATTGTTCTCGTTCCCTTTCTTCCTTGTTTCTTTTTCTGCAC
AATATTTCAAGCTATACCAAGCATACAATCAACTCCAAGCTTGAAGCAAGCCTCCTGAAAGATGAAGCTA
CTGTCTTCTATCGAACAAGCATGCGATATTTGCCGACTTAAAAAGCTCAAGTGCTCCAAAGAAAAACCGA
AGTGCGCCAAGTGTCTGAAGAACAACTGGGAGTGTCGCTACTCTCCCAAAACCAAAAGGTCTCCGCTGAC
TAGGGCACATCTGACAGAAGTGGAATCAAGGCTAGAAAGACTGGAACAGCTATTTCTACTGATTTTTCCT
CGAGAAGACCTTGACATGATTTTGAAAATGGATTCTTTACAGGATATAAAAGCATTGTTAACAGGATTAT
TTGTACAAGATAATGTGAATAAAGATGCCGTCACAGATAGATTGGCTTCAGTGGAGACTGATATGCCTCT
AACATTGAGACAGCATAGAATAAGTGCGACATCATCATCGGAAGAGAGTAGTAACAAAGGTCAAAGACAG
TTGACTGTATCGCCGGAATTTGTAATACGACTCACTATAGGGCGAGCCGCCATCATGGAGGAGCAGAAGC
TGATCTCAGAGGAGGACCTGCATATGGCCATGGAGGCCGAATTCCCGGCCCCGGTGATTCTGGGTGTGGA
ACTGCATTGCACCGGTTGCGCCCGTCGCATGCGTCGTTGCATTCTGCGCAGCAAAGGTGTGCAGGGTGTG
GAAGTGGATATGGGTGGCAATCAGCTGACCGTGACCGGTATTGTTGATCCTCAGGCACTGTGCGCACGTC
TGCGCCATAAAACCCTGCGCAATGCCACCGTGATTAGTCCGCCGCCTCCGCCTACCAGCACCGAAGATCA
GGATCAGCATCAGCCGAGTCCGCGTCCGCCGCTGGTTGGATCCGTCGACCTGCAGCGGCCGCATAACTAG
CATAACCCCTTGGGGCCTCTAAACGGGTCTTGAGGGGTTTTTTGCGCGCTTGCAGCCAAGCTAATTCCGG
GCGAATTTCTTATGATTTATGATTTTTATTATTAAATAAGTTATAAAAAAAATAAGTGTATACAAATTTT
AAAGTGACTCTTAGGTTTTAAAACGAAAATTCTTATTCTTGAGTAACTCTTTCCTGTAGGTCAGGTTGCT
TTCTCAGGTATAGCATGAGGTCGCTCTTATTGACCACACCTCTACCGGCATGCAAGCTTGGCGTAATCAT
GGTCATAGCTGTTTCCTGTGTGAAATTGTTATCCGCTCACAATTCCACACAACATACGAGCCGGAAGCAT
AAAGTGTAAAGCCTGGGGTGCCTAATGAGTGAGCTAACTCACATTAATTGCGTTGCGCTCACTGCCCGCT
TTCCAGTCGGGAAACCTGTCGTGCCAGCTGCATTAATGAATCGGCCAACGCGCGGGGAGAGGCGGTTTGC
GTATTGGGCGCTCTTCCGCTTCCTCGCTCACTGACTCGCTGCGCTCGGTCGTTCGGCTGCGGCGAGCGGT
ATCAGCTCACTCAAAGGCGGTAATACGGTTATCCACAGAATCAGGGGATAACGCAGGAAAGAACATGTGA
GCAAAAGGCCAGCAAAAGGCCAGGAACCGTAAAAAGGCCGCGTTGCTGGCGTTTTTCCATAGGCTCCGCC
CCCCTGACGAGCATCACAAAAATCGACGCTCAAGTCAGAGGTGGCGAAACCCGACAGGACTATAAAGATA
CCAGGCGTTTCCCCCTGGAAGCTCCCTCGTGCGCTCTCCTGTTCCGACCCTGCCGCTTACCGGATACCTG
TCCGCCTTTCTCCCTTCGGGAAGCGTGGCGCTTTCTCATAGCTCACGCTGTAGGTATCTCAGTTCGGTGT
AGGTCGTTCGCTCCAAGCTGGGCTGTGTGCACGAACCCCCCGTTCAGCCCGACCGCTGCGCCTTATCCGG
TAACTATCGTCTTGAGTCCAACCCGGTAAGACACGACTTATCGCCACTGGCAGCAGCCACTGGTAACAGG
ATTAGCAGAGCGAGGTATGTAGGCGGTGCTACAGAGTTCTTGAAGTGGTGGCCTAACTACGGCTACACTA
GAAGAACAGTATTTGGTATCTGCGCTCTGCTGAAGCCAGTTACCTTCGGAAAAAGAGTTGGTAGCTCTTG
ATCCGGCAAACAAACCACCGCTGGTAGCGGTGGTTTTTTTGTTTGCAAGCAGCAGATTACGCGCAGAAAA
AAAGGATCTCAAGAAGATCCTTTGATCTTTTCTACGGGGTCTGACGCTCAGTGGAACGAAAACTCACGTT
AAGGGATTTTGGTCATGAGATTATCAAAAAGGATCTTCACCTAGATCCTTTTAAATTAAAAATGAAGTTT
TAAATCAATCTAAAGTATATATGAGTAACCTGAGGCTATGGCAGGGCCTGCCGCCCCGACGTTGGCTGCG
AGCCCTGGGCCTTCACCCGAACTTGGGGGGTGGGGTGGGGAAAAGGAAGAAACGCGGGCGTATTGGCCCC
AATGGGGTCTCGGTGGGGTATCGACAGAGTGCCAGCCCTGGGACCGAACCCCGCGTTTATGAACAAACGA
CCCAACACCGTGCGTTTTATTCTGTCTTTTTATTGCCGTCATAGCGCGGGTTCCTTCCGGTATTGTCTCC
TTCCGTGTTTCAGTTAGCCTCCCCCTAGGGTGGGCGAAGAACTCCAGCATGAGATCCCCGCGCTGGAGGA
TCATCCAGCCGGCGTCCCGGAAAACGATTCCGAAGCCCAACCTTTCATAGAAGGCGGCGGTGGAATCGAA
ATCTCGTGATGGCAGGTTGGGCGTCGCTTGGTCGGTCATTTCGAACCCCAGAGTCCCGCTCAGAAGAACT
CGTCAAGAAGGCGATAGAAGGCGATGCGCTGCGAATCGGGAGCGGCGATACCGTAAAGCACGAGGAAGCG
GTCAGCCCATTCGCCGCCAAGCTCTTCAGCAATATCACGGGTAGCCAACGCTATGTCCTGATAGCGGTCC
GCCACACCCAGCCGGCCACAGTCGATGAATCCAGAAAAGCGGCCATTTTCCACCATGATATTCGGCAAGC
AGGCATCGCCATGAGTCACGACGAGATCCTCGCCGTCGGGCATGCTCGCCTTGAGCCTGGCGAACAGTTC
GGCTGGCGCGAGCCCCTGATGCTCTTCGTCCAGATCATCCTGATCGACAAGACCGGCTTCCATCCGAGTA
CGTGCTCGCTCGATGCGATGTTTCGCTTGGTGGTCGAATGGGCAGGTAGCCGGATCAAGCGTATGCAGCC
GCCGCATTGCATCAGCCATGATGGATACTTTCTCGGCAGGAGCAAGGTGAGATGACAGGAGATCCTGCCC
CGGCACTTCGCCCAATAGCAGCCAGTCCCTTCCCGCTTCAGTGACAACGTCGAGCACAGCTGCGCAAGGA
ACGCCCGTCGTGGCCAGCCACGATAGCCGCGCTGCCTCGTCTTGCAGTTCATTCAGGGCACCGGACAGGT
CGGTCTTGACAAAAAGAACCGGGCGCCCCTGCGCTGACAGCCGGAACACGGCGGCATCAGAGCAGCCGAT
TGTCTGTTGTGCCCAGTCATAGCCGAATAGCCTCTCCACCCAAGCGGCCGGAGAACCTGCGTGCAATCCA
TCTTGTTCAATCATACTCTTCCTTTTTCAATATTATTGAAGCATTTATCAGGGTTATTGTCTCATGAGCG
GATACATATTTGAATGTATTTAGAAAAATAAACAAATAGGGGTTCCGCGCACATTTCCCCGAAAAGTGCC
ACCTGAACGAAGCATCTGTGCTTCATTTTGTAGAACAAAAATGCAACGCGAGAGCGCTAATTTTTCAAAC
AAAGAATCTGAGCTGCATTTTTACAGAACAGAAATGCAACGCGAAAGCGCTATTTTACCAACGAAGAATC
TGTGCTTCATTTTTGTAAAACAAAAATGCAACGCGAGAGCGCTAATTTTTCAAACAAAGAATCTGAGCTG
CATTTTTACAGAACAGAAATGCAACGCGAGAGCGCTATTTTACCAACAAAGAATCTATACTTCTTTTTTG
TTCTACAAAAATGCATCCCGAGAGCGCTATTTTTCTAACAAAGCATCTTAGATTACTTTTTTTCTCCTTT
GTGCGCTCTATAATGCAGTCTCTTGATAACTTTTTGCACTGTAGGTCCGTTAAGGTTAGAAGAAGGCTAC
TTTGGTGTCTATTTTCTCTTCCATAAAAAAAGCCTGACTCCACTTCCCGCGTTTACTGATTACTAGCGAA
GCTGCGGGTGCATTTTTTCAAGATAAAGGCATCCCCGATTATATTCTATACCGATGTGGATTGCGCATAC
TTTGTGAACAGAAAGTGATAGCGTTGATGATTCTTCATTGGTCAGAAAATTATGAACGGTTTCTTCTATT
TTGTCTCTATATACTACGTATAGGAAATGTTTACATTTTCGTATTGTTTTCGATTCACTCTATGAATAGT
TCTTACTACAATTTTTTTGTCTAAAGAGTAATACTAGAGATAAACATAAAAAATGTAGAGGTCGAGTTTA
GATGCAAGTTCAAGGAGCGAAAGGTGGATGGGTAGGTTATATAGGGATATAGCACAGAGATATATAGCAA
AGAGATACTTTTGAGCAATGTTTGTGGAAGCGGTATTCGCAATATTTTAGTAGCTCGTTACAGTCCGGTG
CGTTTTTGGTTTTTTGAAAGTGCGTCTTCAGAGCGCTTTTGGTTTTCAAAAGCGCTCTGAAGTTCCTATA
CTTTCTAGAGAATAGGAACTTCGGAATAGGAACTTCAAAGCGTTTCCGAAAACGAGCGCTTCCGAAAATG
CAACGCGAGCTGCGCACATACAGCTCACTGTTCACGTCGCACCTATATCTGCGTGTTGCCTGTATATATA
TATACATGAGAAGAACGGCATAGTGCGTGTTTATGCTTAAATGCGTACTTATATGCGTCTATTTATGTAG
GATGAAAGGTAGTCTAGTACCTCCTGTGATATTATCCCATTCCATGCGGGGTATCGTATGCTTCCTTCAG
CACTACCCTTTAGCTGTTCTATATGCTGCCACTCCTCAATTGGATTAGTCTCATCCTTCAATGCTATCAT
TTCCTTTGATATTGGATCATACTAAGAAACCATTATTATCATGACATTAACCTATAAAAATAGGCGTATC
ACGAGGCCCTTTCGTCTCGCGCGTTTCGGTGATGACGGTGAAAACCTCTGACACATGCAGCTCCCGGAGA
CGGTCACAGCTTGTCTGTAAGCGGATGCCGGGAGCAGACAAGCCCGTCAGGGCGCGTCAGCGGGTGTTGG
CGGGTGTCGGGGCTGGCTTAACTATGCGGCATCAGAGCAGATTGTACTGAGAGTGCACCATAGATCAACG
ACATTACTATATATATAATATAGGAAGCATTTAATAGAACAGCATCGTAATATATGTGTACTTTGCAGTT
ATGACGCCAGATGGCAGTAGTGGAAGATATTCTTTATTGAAAAATAGCTTGTCACCTTACGTACAATCTT
GATCCGGAGCTTTTCTTTTTTTGCCGATTAAGAATTAATTCGGTCGAAAAAAGAAAAGGAGAGGGCCAAG
AGGGAGGGCATTGGTGACTATTGAGCACGTGAGTATACGTGATTAAGCACACAAAGGCAGCTTGGAGTAT
GTCTGTTATTAATTTCACAGGTAGTTCTGGTCCATTGGTGAAAGTTTGCGGCTTGCAGAGCACAGAGGCC
GCAGAATGTGCTCTAGATTCCGATGCTGACTTGCTGGGTATTATATGTGTGCCCAATAGAAAGAGAACAA
TTGACCCGGTTATTGCAAGGAAAATTTCAAGTCTTGTAAAAGCATATAAAAATAGTTCAGGCACTCCGAA
ATACTTGGTTGGCGTGTTTCGTAATCAACCTAAGGAGGATGTTTTGGCTCTGGTCAATGATTACGGCATT
GATATCGTCCAACTGCATGGAGATGAGTCGTGGCAAGAATACCAAGAGTTCCTCGGTTTGCCAGTTATTA
AAAGACTCGTATTTCCAAAAGACTGCAACATACTACTCAGTGCAGCTTCACAGAAACCTCATTCGTTTAT
TCCCTTGTTTGATTCAGAAGCAGGTGGGACAGGTGAACTTTTGGATTGGAACTCGATTTCTGACTGGGTT
GGAAGGCAAGAGAGCCCCGAAAGCTTACATTTTATGTTAGCTGGTGGACTGACGCCAGAAAATGTTGGTG
ATGCGCTTAGATTAAATGGCGTTATTGGTGTTGATGTAAGCGGAGGTGTGGAGACAAATGGTGTAAAAGA
CTCTAACAAAATAGCAAATTTCGTCAAAAATGCTAAGAAATAGGTTATTACTGAGTAGTATTTATTTAAG
TATTGTTTGTGCACTTGCCGATCTATGCGGTGTGAAATACCGCACAGATGCGTAAGGAGAAAATACCGCA
TCAGGAAATTGTAAGCGTTAATATTTTGTTAAAATTCGCGTTAAATTTTTGTTAAATCAGCTCATTTTTT
AACCAATAGGCCGAAATCGGCAAAATCCCTTATAAATCAAAAGAATAGACCGAGATAGGGT
[37 nt withheld, positions 7202-7238]
AAAGAACGTGGACTCCAACGTCAAAGG
[49 nt withheld, positions 7266-7314]
T
[91 nt withheld, positions 7316-7406]
G
[124 nt withheld, positions 7408-7531]
CCATTCGCCATTCAGGCTGCGCAACTGTTGGGAAGGGCGAT
